>Addgene plasmid #222911 | pX330_NPM2_cterm1 | addgene full sequence | sequence record 439905 | Addgene NGS Result
GAGGGCCTATTTCCCATGATTCCTTCATATTTGCATATACGATACAAGGCTGTTAGAGAGATAATTGGAA
TTAATTTGACTGTAAACACAAAGATATTAGTACAAAATACGTGACGTAGAAAGTAATAATTTCTTGGGTA
GTTTGCAGTTTTAAAATTATGTTTTAAAATGGACTATCATATGCTTACCGTAACTTGAAAGTATTTCGAT
TTCTTGGCTTTATATATCTTGTGGAAAGGACGAAACACCGCTCCTCATTTCTTGAATCCGTTTTAGAGCT
AGAAATAGCAAGTTAAAATAAGGCTAGTCCGTTATCAACTTGAAAAAGTGGCACCGAGTCGGTGCTTTTT
TGTTTTAGAGCTAGAAATAGCAAGTTAAAATAAGGCTAGTCCGTTTTTAGCGCGTGCGCCAATTCTGCAG
ACAAATGGCTCTAGAGGTACCCGTTACATAACTTACGGTAAATGGCCCGCCTGGCTGACCGCCCAACGAC
CCCCGCCCATTGACGTCAATAGTAACGCCAATAGGGACTTTCCATTGACGTCAATGGGTGGAGTATTTAC
GGTAAACTGCCCACTTGGCAGTACATCAAGTGTATCATATGCCAAGTACGCCCCCTATTGACGTCAATGA
CGGTAAATGGCCCGCCTGGCATTGTGCCCAGTACATGACCTTATGGGACTTTCCTACTTGGCAGTACATC
TACGTATTAGTCATCGCTATTACCATGGTCGAGGTGAGCCCCACGTTCTGCTTCACTCTCCCCATCTCCC
CCCCCTCCCCACCCCCAATTTTGTATTTATTTATTTTTTAATTATTTTGTGCAGCGATGGGGGCGGGGGG
GGGGGGGGGCGCGCGCCAGGCGGGGCGGGGCGGGGCGAGGGGCGGGGCGGGGCGAGGCGGAGAGGTGCGG
CGGCAGCCAATCAGAGCGGCGCGCTCCGAAAGTTTCCTTTTATGGCGAGGCGGCGGCGGCGGCGGCCCTA
TAAAAAGCGAAGCGCGCGGCGGGCGGGAGTCGCTGCGCGCTGCCTTCGCCCCGTGCCCCGCTCCGCCGCC
GCCTCGCGCCGCCCGCCCCGGCTCTGACTGACCGCGTTACTCCCACAGGTGAGCGGGCGGGACGGCCCTT
CTCCTCCGGGCTGTAATTAGCTGAGCAAGAGGTAAGGGTTTAAGGGATGGTTGGTTGGTGGGGTATTAAT
GTTTAATTACCTGGAGCACCTGCCTGAAATCACTTTTTTTCAGGTTGGACCGGTGCCACCATGGACTATA
AGGACCACGACGGAGACTACAAGGATCATGATATTGATTACAAAGACGATGACGATAAGATGGCCCCAAA
GAAGAAGCGGAAGGTCGGTATCCACGGAGTCCCAGCAGCCGACAAGAAGTACAGCATCGGCCTGGACATC
GGCACCAACTCTGTGGGCTGGGCCGTGATCACCGACGAGTACAAGGTGCCCAGCAAGAAATTCAAGGTGC
TGGGCAACACCGACCGGCACAGCATCAAGAAGAACCTGATCGGAGCCCTGCTGTTCGACAGCGGCGAAAC
AGCCGAGGCCACCCGGCTGAAGAGAACCGCCAGAAGAAGATACACCAGACGGAAGAACCGGATCTGCTAT
CTGCAAGAGATCTTCAGCAACGAGATGGCCAAGGTGGACGACAGCTTCTTCCACAGACTGGAAGAGTCCT
TCCTGGTGGAAGAGGATAAGAAGCACGAGCGGCACCCCATCTTCGGCAACATCGTGGACGAGGTGGCCTA
CCACGAGAAGTACCCCACCATCTACCACCTGAGAAAGAAACTGGTGGACAGCACCGACAAGGCCGACCTG
CGGCTGATCTATCTGGCCCTGGCCCACATGATCAAGTTCCGGGGCCACTTCCTGATCGAGGGCGACCTGA
ACCCCGACAACAGCGACGTGGACAAGCTGTTCATCCAGCTGGTGCAGACCTACAACCAGCTGTTCGAGGA
AAACCCCATCAACGCCAGCGGCGTGGACGCCAAGGCCATCCTGTCTGCCAGACTGAGCAAGAGCAGACGG
CTGGAAAATCTGATCGCCCAGCTGCCCGGCGAGAAGAAGAATGGCCTGTTCGGAAACCTGATTGCCCTGA
GCCTGGGCCTGACCCCCAACTTCAAGAGCAACTTCGACCTGGCCGAGGATGCCAAACTGCAGCTGAGCAA
GGACACCTACGACGACGACCTGGACAACCTGCTGGCCCAGATCGGCGACCAGTACGCCGACCTGTTTCTG
GCCGCCAAGAACCTGTCCGACGCCATCCTGCTGAGCGACATCCTGAGAGTGAACACCGAGATCACCAAGG
CCCCCCTGAGCGCCTCTATGATCAAGAGATACGACGAGCACCACCAGGACCTGACCCTGCTGAAAGCTCT
CGTGCGGCAGCAGCTGCCTGAGAAGTACAAAGAGATTTTCTTCGACCAGAGCAAGAACGGCTACGCCGGC
TACATTGACGGCGGAGCCAGCCAGGAAGAGTTCTACAAGTTCATCAAGCCCATCCTGGAAAAGATGGACG
GCACCGAGGAACTGCTCGTGAAGCTGAACAGAGAGGACCTGCTGCGGAAGCAGCGGACCTTCGACAACGG
CAGCATCCCCCACCAGATCCACCTGGGAGAGCTGCACGCCATTCTGCGGCGGCAGGAAGATTTTTACCCA
TTCCTGAAGGACAACCGGGAAAAGATCGAGAAGATCCTGACCTTCCGCATCCCCTACTACGTGGGCCCTC
TGGCCAGGGGAAACAGCAGATTCGCCTGGATGACCAGAAAGAGCGAGGAAACCATCACCCCCTGGAACTT
CGAGGAAGTGGTGGACAAGGGCGCTTCCGCCCAGAGCTTCATCGAGCGGATGACCAACTTCGATAAGAAC
CTGCCCAACGAGAAGGTGCTGCCCAAGCACAGCCTGCTGTACGAGTACTTCACCGTGTATAACGAGCTGA
CCAAAGTGAAATACGTGACCGAGGGAATGAGAAAGCCCGCCTTCCTGAGCGGCGAGCAGAAAAAGGCCAT
CGTGGACCTGCTGTTCAAGACCAACCGGAAAGTGACCGTGAAGCAGCTGAAAGAGGACTACTTCAAGAAA
ATCGAGTGCTTCGACTCCGTGGAAATCTCCGGCGTGGAAGATCGGTTCAACGCCTCCCTGGGCACATACC
ACGATCTGCTGAAAATTATCAAGGACAAGGACTTCCTGGACAATGAGGAAAACGAGGACATTCTGGAAGA
TATCGTGCTGACCCTGACACTGTTTGAGGACAGAGAGATGATCGAGGAACGGCTGAAAACCTATGCCCAC
CTGTTCGACGACAAAGTGATGAAGCAGCTGAAGCGGCGGAGATACACCGGCTGGGGCAGGCTGAGCCGGA
AGCTGATCAACGGCATCCGGGACAAGCAGTCCGGCAAGACAATCCTGGATTTCCTGAAGTCCGACGGCTT
CGCCAACAGAAACTTCATGCAGCTGATCCACGACGACAGCCTGACCTTTAAAGAGGACATCCAGAAAGCC
CAGGTGTCCGGCCAGGGCGATAGCCTGCACGAGCACATTGCCAATCTGGCCGGCAGCCCCGCCATTAAGA
AGGGCATCCTGCAGACAGTGAAGGTGGTGGACGAGCTCGTGAAAGTGATGGGCCGGCACAAGCCCGAGAA
CATCGTGATCGAAATGGCCAGAGAGAACCAGACCACCCAGAAGGGACAGAAGAACAGCCGCGAGAGAATG
AAGCGGATCGAAGAGGGCATCAAAGAGCTGGGCAGCCAGATCCTGAAAGAACACCCCGTGGAAAACACCC
AGCTGCAGAACGAGAAGCTGTACCTGTACTACCTGCAGAATGGGCGGGATATGTACGTGGACCAGGAACT
GGACATCAACCGGCTGTCCGACTACGATGTGGACCATATCGTGCCTCAGAGCTTTCTGAAGGACGACTCC
ATCGACAACAAGGTGCTGACCAGAAGCGACAAGAACCGGGGCAAGAGCGACAACGTGCCCTCCGAAGAGG
TCGTGAAGAAGATGAAGAACTACTGGCGGCAGCTGCTGAACGCCAAGCTGATTACCCAGAGAAAGTTCGA
CAATCTGACCAAGGCCGAGAGAGGCGGCCTGAGCGAACTGGATAAGGCCGGCTTCATCAAGAGACAGCTG
GTGGAAACCCGGCAGATCACAAAGCACGTGGCACAGATCCTGGACTCCCGGATGAACACTAAGTACGACG
AGAATGACAAGCTGATCCGGGAAGTGAAAGTGATCACCCTGAAGTCCAAGCTGGTGTCCGATTTCCGGAA
GGATTTCCAGTTTTACAAAGTGCGCGAGATCAACAACTACCACCACGCCCACGACGCCTACCTGAACGCC
GTCGTGGGAACCGCCCTGATCAAAAAGTACCCTAAGCTGGAAAGCGAGTTCGTGTACGGCGACTACAAGG
TGTACGACGTGCGGAAGATGATCGCCAAGAGCGAGCAGGAAATCGGCAAGGCTACCGCCAAGTACTTCTT
CTACAGCAACATCATGAACTTTTTCAAGACCGAGATTACCCTGGCCAACGGCGAGATCCGGAAGCGGCCT
CTGATCGAGACAAACGGCGAAACCGGGGAGATCGTGTGGGATAAGGGCCGGGATTTTGCCACCGTGCGGA
AAGTGCTGAGCATGCCCCAAGTGAATATCGTGAAAAAGACCGAGGTGCAGACAGGCGGCTTCAGCAAAGA
GTCTATCCTGCCCAAGAGGAACAGCGATAAGCTGATCGCCAGAAAGAAGGACTGGGACCCTAAGAAGTAC
GGCGGCTTCGACAGCCCCACCGTGGCCTATTCTGTGCTGGTGGTGGCCAAAGTGGAAAAGGGCAAGTCCA
AGAAACTGAAGAGTGTGAAAGAGCTGCTGGGGATCACCATCATGGAAAGAAGCAGCTTCGAGAAGAATCC
CATCGACTTTCTGGAAGCCAAGGGCTACAAAGAAGTGAAAAAGGACCTGATCATCAAGCTGCCTAAGTAC
TCCCTGTTCGAGCTGGAAAACGGCCGGAAGAGAATGCTGGCCTCTGCCGGCGAACTGCAGAAGGGAAACG
AACTGGCCCTGCCCTCCAAATATGTGAACTTCCTGTACCTGGCCAGCCACTATGAGAAGCTGAAGGGCTC
CCCCGAGGATAATGAGCAGAAACAGCTGTTTGTGGAACAGCACAAGCACTACCTGGACGAGATCATCGAG
CAGATCAGCGAGTTCTCCAAGAGAGTGATCCTGGCCGACGCTAATCTGGACAAAGTGCTGTCCGCCTACA
ACAAGCACCGGGATAAGCCCATCAGAGAGCAGGCCGAGAATATCATCCACCTGTTTACCCTGACCAATCT
GGGAGCCCCTGCCGCCTTCAAGTACTTTGACACCACCATCGACCGGAAGAGGTACACCAGCACCAAAGAG
GTGCTGGACGCCACCCTGATCCACCAGAGCATCACCGGCCTGTACGAGACACGGATCGACCTGTCTCAGC
TGGGAGGCGACAAAAGGCCGGCGGCCACGAAAAAGGCCGGCCAGGCAAAAAAGAAAAAGTAAGAATTCCT
AGAGCTCGCTGATCAGCCTCGACTGTGCCTTCTAGTTGCCAGCCATCTGTTGTTTGCCCCTCCCCCGTGC
CTTCCTTGACCCTGGAAGGTGCCACTCCCACTGTCCTTTCCTAATAAAATGAGGAAATTGCATCGCATTG
TCTGAGTAGGTGTCATTCTATTCTGGGGGGTGGGGTGGGGCAGGACAGCAAGGGGGAGGATTGGGAAGAG
AATAGCAGGCATGCTGGGGAGCGGCCGCAGGAACCCCTAGTGATGGAGTTGGCCACTCCCTCTCTGCGCG
CTCGCTCGCTCACTGAGGCCGGGCGACCAAAGGTCGCCCGACGCCCGGGCTTTGCCCGGGCGGCCTCAGT
GAGCGAGCGAGCGCGCAGCTGCCTGCAGGGGCGCCTGATGCGGTATTTTCTCCTTACGCATCTGTGCGGT
ATTTCACACCGCATA
[95 nt withheld, positions 5966-6060]
T
[46 nt withheld, positions 6062-6107]
C
[141 nt withheld, positions 6109-6249]
CCTTTGACGTTGGAGTCCACGTTCTTT
[37 nt withheld, positions 6277-6313]
ACTCTATCTCGGGCTATTCTTTTGATTTATAAGGGATTTTGCCGATTTCGGTCTATTGGTTAAAAAATGA
GCTGATTTAACAAAAATTTAACGCGAATTTTAACAAAATATTAACGTTTACAATTTTATGGTGCACTCTC
AGTACAATCTGCTCTGATGCCGCATAGTTAAGCCAGCCCCGACACCCGCCAACACCCGCTGACGCGCCCT
GACGGGCTTGTCTGCTCCCGGCATCCGCTTACAGACAAGCTGTGACCGTCTCCGGGAGCTGCATGTGTCA
GAGGTTTTCACCGTCATCACCGAAACGCGCGAGACGAAAGGGCCTCGTGATACGCCTATTTTTATAGGTT
AATGTCATGATAATAATGGTTTCTTAGACGTCAGGTGGCACTTTTCGGGGAAATGTGCGCGGAACCCCTA
TTTGTTTATTTTTCTAAATACATTCAAATATGTATCCGCTCATGAGACAATAACCCTGATAAATGCTTCA
ATAATATTGAAAAAGGAAGAGTATGAGTATTCAACATTTCCGTGTCGCCCTTATTCCCTTTTTTGCGGCA
TTTTGCCTTCCTGTTTTTGCTCACCCAGAAACGCTGGTGAAAGTAAAAGATGCTGAAGATCAGTTGGGTG
CACGAGTGGGTTACATCGAACTGGATCTCAACAGCGGTAAGATCCTTGAGAGTTTTCGCCCCGAAGAACG
TTTTCCAATGATGAGCACTTTTAAAGTTCTGCTATGTGGCGCGGTATTATCCCGTATTGACGCCGGGCAA
GAGCAACTCGGTCGCCGCATACACTATTCTCAGAATGACTTGGTTGAGTACTCACCAGTCACAGAAAAGC
ATCTTACGGATGGCATGACAGTAAGAGAATTATGCAGTGCTGCCATAACCATGAGTGATAACACTGCGGC
CAACTTACTTCTGACAACGATCGGAGGACCGAAGGAGCTAACCGCTTTTTTGCACAACATGGGGGATCAT
GTAACTCGCCTTGATCGTTGGGAACCGGAGCTGAATGAAGCCATACCAAACGACGAGCGTGACACCACGA
TGCCTGTAGCAATGGCAACAACGTTGCGCAAACTATTAACTGGCGAACTACTTACTCTAGCTTCCCGGCA
ACAATTAATAGACTGGATGGAGGCGGATAAAGTTGCAGGACCACTTCTGCGCTCGGCCCTTCCGGCTGGC
TGGTTTATTGCTGATAAATCTGGAGCCGGTGAGCGTGGAAGCCGCGGTATCATTGCAGCACTGGGGCCAG
ATGGTAAGCCCTCCCGTATCGTAGTTATCTACACGACGGGGAGTCAGGCAACTATGGATGAACGAAATAG
ACAGATCGCTGAGATAGGTGCCTCACTGATTAAGCATTGGTAACTGTCAGACCAAGTTTACTCATATATA
CTTTAGATTGATTTAAAACTTCATTTTTAATTTAAAAGGATCTAGGTGAAGATCCTTTTTGATAATCTCA
TGACCAAAATCCCTTAACGTGAGTTTTCGTTCCACTGAGCGTCAGACCCCGTAGAAAAGATCAAAGGATC
TTCTTGAGATCCTTTTTTTCTGCGCGTAATCTGCTGCTTGCAAACAAAAAAACCACCGCTACCAGCGGTG
GTTTGTTTGCCGGATCAAGAGCTACCAACTCTTTTTCCGAAGGTAACTGGCTTCAGCAGAGCGCAGATAC
CAAATACTGTTCTTCTAGTGTAGCCGTAGTTAGGCCACCACTTCAAGAACTCTGTAGCACCGCCTACATA
CCTCGCTCTGCTAATCCTGTTACCAGTGGCTGCTGCCAGTGGCGATAAGTCGTGTCTTACCGGGTTGGAC
TCAAGACGATAGTTACCGGATAAGGCGCAGCGGTCGGGCTGAACGGGGGGTTCGTGCACACAGCCCAGCT
TGGAGCGAACGACCTACACCGAACTGAGATACCTACAGCGTGAGCTATGAGAAAGCGCCACGCTTCCCGA
AGGGAGAAAGGCGGACAGGTATCCGGTAAGCGGCAGGGTCGGAACAGGAGAGCGCACGAGGGAGCTTCCA
GGGGGAAACGCCTGGTATCTTTATAGTCCTGTCGGGTTTCGCCACCTCTGACTTGAGCGTCGATTTTTGT
GATGCTCGTCAGGGGGGCGGAGCCTATGGAAAAACGCCAGCAACGCGGCCTTTTTACGGTTCCTGGCCTT
TTGCTGGCCTTTTGCTCACATGT
Features (pLannotate 1.2.2; 18 found; start..end, strand, type, name):
      1..241     +  promoter       U6 promoter: RNA polymerase III promoter for human U6 snRNA
    270..345     +  misc_RNA       gRNA scaffold: guide RNA scaffold for the Streptococcus pyogenes CRISPR/Cas9 system
    352..395     +  misc_RNA       gRNA scaffold (fragment): guide RNA scaffold for the Streptococcus pyogenes CRISPR/Cas9 system
    442..727     +  enhancer       CMV enhancer: human cytomegalovirus immediate early enhancer; contains an 18-bp deletion relative to the standard CMV enhancer
    729..1005    +  promoter       chicken β-actin promoter: No description available
   1006..1233    +  intron         hybrid intron: hybrid between chicken β-actin (CBA) and minute virus of mice (MMV) introns (Gray et al., 2011)
   1371..2972    +  CDS            Cas9(N): N-terminal portion of Streptococcus pyogenes Cas9 (Zetsche et al., 2015)
   2973..5471    +  CDS            Cas9(C): C-terminal portion of Streptococcus pyogenes Cas9 (Zetsche et al., 2015)
   5472..5519    +  CDS            nucleoplasmin NLS: bipartite nuclear localization signal from nucleoplasmin
   5553..5664    +  polyA_signal   bGH poly(A) signal: bovine growth hormone polyadenylation signal
   5769..5909    +  repeat_region  AAV2 ITR: inverted terminal repeat of adeno-associated virus serotype 2 inverted
   5914..5965    -  misc_feature   bom (fragment): basis of mobility region from pBR322
   5984..6439    +  rep_origin     f1 ori (sequence partly withheld): f1 bacteriophage origin of replication; arrow indicates direction of (+) strand synthesis
   6440..6489    -  misc_feature   bom (fragment): basis of mobility region from pBR322
   6591..6626    -  CDS            rop (fragment): Rop protein, which maintains plasmids at low copy number; rop
   6721..6825    +  promoter       AmpR promoter: bla
   6826..7686    +  CDS            AmpR: β-lactamase; bla; confers resistance to ampicillin, carbenicillin, and related antibiotics
   7857..8445    +  rep_origin     ori: high-copy-number ColE1/pMB1/pBR322/pUC origin of replication
