[The description below was written by a language model from this plasmid's Addgene catalogue record and pLannotate feature annotations shown in this document.]
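Description:
pX330_NPM2_cterm1 is an all-in-one CRISPR/Cas9 plasmid built on the pX330 backbone for transient expression in mammalian cells, designed to cut the human NPM2 locus. It is an 8.5 kb high-copy plasmid propagated in E. coli through a ColE1/pUC-type origin and selected with ampicillin via the β-lactamase (AmpR) gene. An f1 phage origin is also present, together with small annotated fragments of bom and rop that are backbone remnants. A single AAV2 inverted terminal repeat is annotated downstream of the Cas9 cassette. With only one ITR detected, the feature table does not support describing the plasmid as an AAV packaging vector.

The payload consists of two expression units. A human U6 RNA polymerase III promoter drives a single guide RNA, made up of a 20-nt NPM2-specific spacer inserted by Golden Gate cloning directly upstream of the Streptococcus pyogenes gRNA scaffold. A partial second scaffold annotation follows the first. Downstream, a hybrid promoter composed of the CMV enhancer, the chicken β-actin promoter and a hybrid CBA/MVM intron drives S. pyogenes Cas9. The annotation software splits Cas9 into contiguous N- and C-terminal portions that together form one full-length coding sequence. Cas9 is fused at its C-terminus to a bipartite nucleoplasmin nuclear localization signal, and the transcript is terminated by the bovine growth hormone polyadenylation signal.

The record states the purpose only as targeting NPM2. The "cterm1" name suggests that this is the first of several guides directed at the C-terminal end of the gene, as would be used for tag or reporter knock-in with a separate donor, but the record does not confirm this. The associated publication concerns transcription-factor-directed differentiation of human oogonia-like cells.
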