Addgene plasmid #222911: pX330_NPM2_cterm1
Purpose: Cas9/sgRNA plasmid for targeting NPM2
Depositing lab: George Church. Depositing organization: Harvard Medical School. Publication: Rapid Human Oogonia-like Cell Specification via Combinatorial Transcription Factor-Directed Differentiation. Pierson Smela M, Kramme CC, Fortuna PRJ, Wolf B, Srikar Kavirayuni V, Adams J, Ma C, Velychko S, Widocki U, Goel S, Chen T, Vincoff S, Dong E, Kohman RE, Kobayashi M, Shioda T, Church GM, Chatterjee P. bioRxiv 2022.07.11.499564 10.1101/2022.07.11.499564.
Backbone
  Vector backbone: pX330
  Vector type: CRISPR
Growth in bacteria
  Bacterial resistance: Ampicillin, 100 μg/mL
  Growth temperature: 37°C
  Growth strain: NEB Stable
  Copy number: High Copy
Gene/Insert
  Gene/Insert name: Cas9, NPM2 sgRNA 1
  gRNA/shRNA sequence: GCTCCTCATTTCTTGAATCC
  Species: H. sapiens (human), Synthetic
  Entrez Gene: NPM2
  Cloning method: Golden Gate
Terms and licenses: Academic/Nonprofit Terms; Industry Terms: Not Available to Industry
Depositor comments: Please visit https://doi.org/10.1101/2022.07.11.499564 for bioRxiv preprint
How to cite: pX330_NPM2_cterm1 was a gift from George Church (Addgene plasmid # 222911 ; http://n2t.net/addgene:222911 ; RRID:Addgene_222911)
